Addgene plasmid #192658: pCR-U6-gRNA-TRE3G-TdTomato
Purpose: A plasmid encoding TRE3G sgRNA and TRE3G-promoter-TdTomato
Depositing lab: Jeffrey Miner. Depositing organization: Washington University in Saint Louis. Publication: Comparative analysis of dCas9-VP64 variants and multiplexed guide RNAs mediating CRISPR activation. Omachi K, Miner JH. PLoS One. 2022 Jun 28;17(6):e0270008. doi: 10.1371/journal.pone.0270008. eCollection 2022. PubMed 35763517.
Backbone
  Vector backbone: pCR-Blunt II
  Vector type: Mammalian Expression
Growth in bacteria
  Bacterial resistance: Kanamycin, 50 μg/mL
  Growth temperature: 37°C
  Growth strain: NEB Stable
  Copy number: High Copy
Gene/Insert
  Gene/Insert name: TdTomato
  gRNA/shRNA sequence: TRE3G sgRNA: TACGTTCTCTATCACTGATA
  Species: Synthetic
  Promoter: U6, TRE3G
  Cloning method: TOPO Cloning
Terms and licenses: Academic/Nonprofit Terms; Industry Terms: Not Available to Industry
How to cite: pCR-U6-gRNA-TRE3G-TdTomato was a gift from Jeffrey Miner (Addgene plasmid # 192658 ; http://n2t.net/addgene:192658 ; RRID:Addgene_192658)
