[The description below was written by a language model from this plasmid's Addgene catalogue record and pLannotate feature annotations shown in this document.]
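Description:
pCR-U6-gRNA-TRE3G-TdTomato is a 5.7 kb mammalian expression plasmid built by TOPO cloning into the pCR-Blunt II backbone. It replicates in E. coli from a high-copy ColE1/pUC-type origin and is selected with kanamycin through the Tn5 NeoR/KanR gene. A BleoR (Zeocin resistance) gene is also annotated. The usual pCR-Blunt II remnants flank the cloning site: the lac promoter/operator, SP6 and T7 promoters, and lacZα and ccdB fragments, which in this backbone form the lethal fusion used to select for insert-bearing clones.

The insert combines a guide RNA and its own reporter target on one plasmid, both annotated on the reverse strand. A human U6 RNA polymerase III promoter drives an sgRNA whose spacer is directed against the TRE3G promoter; a short "tight TRE" hit just downstream of U6 most likely reflects this spacer matching tet operator sequence. The S. pyogenes scaffold is interrupted by two MS2 stem loops, a design that lets MS2 coat protein–activator fusions be recruited to the guide. Downstream, the TRE3G Tet-responsive promoter, which has low basal activity without an activator, controls a red fluorescent protein followed by an SV40 poly(A) signal. The catalogue names this reporter TdTomato, whereas the table annotates a single dTomato unit of about 700 bp, so the tandem-dimer status cannot be confirmed from the annotation. Short cPPT/CTS and Rev fragments suggest the cassette was derived from a lentiviral vector, but no LTRs or packaging signal are listed.

The associated publication compares dCas9-VP64 variants and multiplexed guides for CRISPR activation. The plasmid therefore fits use as a self-contained fluorescent readout, with red fluorescence reporting how well a co-delivered dCas9 activator switches on TRE3G.
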