Features (pLannotate 1.2.2; 30 found; start..end, strand, type, name):
      2..94      +  CDS            lacI (fragment): lac repressor; lacI; The lac repressor binds to the lac operator to inhibit transcription in E. coli. This inhibition can be relieved by adding lactose or isopropyl-β-D-thiogalactopyranoside (IPTG).
    107..128     +  protein_bind   CAP binding site: CAP binding activates transcription in the presence of cAMP. E. coli catabolite activator protein
    143..173     +  promoter       lac promoter: promoter for the E. coli lac operon
    181..197     +  protein_bind   lac operator: The lac repressor binds to the lac operator to inhibit transcription in E. coli. This inhibition can be relieved by adding lactose or isopropyl-β-D-thiogalactopyranoside (IPTG). lac repressor encoded by lacI
    239..257     +  promoter       SP6 promoter: promoter for bacteriophage SP6 RNA polymerase
    339..388     -  CDS            small t antigen (fragment): SV40 (simian virus 40) small t antigen
    390..412     +  rep_origin     RSF ori (fragment): Plasmids containing the RSF 1030 origin of replication can be propagated in E. coli cells that contain additional plasmids with compatible origins.
    418..499     -  polyA_signal   SV40 poly(A) signal: SV40 polyadenylation signal
    522..605     -  CDS            large T antigen (fragment): large T antigen from SV40 (simian virus 40)
    664..695     -  misc_feature   MCS (fragment): pUC18/19 multiple cloning site
    699..1397    -  CDS            dTomato: dTomato is a basic (constitutively fluorescent) orange fluorescent protein published in 2004, derived from Discosoma sp.. It is reported to be a somewhat slowly-maturing dimer with low acid sensitivity.
   1426..1445    -  CDS            3xFLAG (fragment): three tandem FLAG® epitope tags
   1473..1851    -  promoter       TRE3G promoter: 3rd-generation Tet-responsive promoter that can be activated by binding of Tet-On® 3G
   1947..2064    -  misc_feature   cPPT/CTS: central polypurine tract and central termination sequence of HIV-1
   2125..2144    -  misc_RNA       gRNA scaffold (fragment): guide RNA scaffold for the Streptococcus pyogenes CRISPR/Cas9 system
   2155..2173    -  misc_RNA       MS2 stem loop: stem loop that binds the bacteriophage MS2 coat protein
   2178..2214    -  misc_RNA       gRNA scaffold (fragment): guide RNA scaffold for the Streptococcus pyogenes CRISPR/Cas9 system
   2225..2243    -  misc_RNA       MS2 stem loop: stem loop that binds the bacteriophage MS2 coat protein
   2260..2280    +  promoter       tight TRE promoter (fragment): Tet-responsive promoter PTight, consisting of seven tet operator sequences followed by the minimal CMV promoter
   2290..2530    -  promoter       U6 promoter: RNA polymerase III promoter for human U6 snRNA
   2534..2560    -  CDS            Rev (fragment): human immunodeficiency virus 1 (HIV-1) Rev protein; rev; enhances nuclear export of unspliced and incompletely spliced viral mRNAs
   2638..2656    -  promoter       T7 promoter: promoter for bacteriophage T7 RNA polymerase
   2659..2806    +  CDS            lacZα (fragment): LacZα fragment of β-galactosidase; lacZ fragment
   2816..3119    +  CDS            ccdB (fragment): CcdB, a bacterial toxin that poisons DNA gyrase; ccdB; Plasmids containing the ccdB gene cannot be propagated in standard E. coli strains.
   3167..3436    +  CDS            tnpA (fragment): TN5P_ECOLX - Also known as tnp. Experimental evidence at protein level: Swiss-Prot protein existence level 1. Mediates transposition of transposon Tn5 by a 'cut and paste' mechanism. First, the monomeric transposase binds the 19 bp inverted DNA repeats flanking the transposon. Then, dimerization of the DNA- bound transposase creates a synaptic DNA complex. After nicking of the first DNA strand, excision of the transposon proceeds through a series of intermediates. The transposase then mediates the insertion of the transposon at a new site by strand transfer. The activity of the wild- type tran
   3468..4262    +  CDS            NeoR/KanR: aminoglycoside phosphotransferase from Tn5; aph(3')-II (or nptII); confers resistance to neomycin, kanamycin, and G418 (Geneticin®)
   4283..4333    -  misc_feature   bom (fragment): basis of mobility region from pBR322
   4360..4448    +  promoter       AmpR promoter (fragment): bla
   4468..4842    +  CDS            BleoR: antibiotic-binding protein; Sh ble from Streptoalloteichus hindustanus; confers resistance to bleomycin, phleomycin, and Zeocin™
   4980..5568    +  rep_origin     ori: high-copy-number ColE1/pMB1/pBR322/pUC origin of replication
>Addgene plasmid #192658 | pCR-U6-gRNA-TRE3G-TdTomato | addgene full sequence | sequence record 379981 | Addgene NGS Result
AGCGCCCAATACGCAAACCGCCTCTCCCCGCGCGTTGGCCGATTCATTAATGCAGCTGGCACGACAGGTT
TCCCGACTGGAAAGCGGGCAGTGAGCGCAACGCAATTAATGTGAGTTAGCTCACTCATTAGGCACCCCAG
GCTTTACACTTTATGCTTCCGGCTCGTATGTTGTGTGGAATTGTGAGCGGATAACAATTTCACACAGGAA
ACAGCTATGACCATGATTACGCCAAGCTATTTAGGTGACACTATAGAATACTCAAGCTATGCATCAAGCT
TGGTACCGAGCTCGGATCCACTAGTAACGGCCGCCAGTGTGCTGGAATTCGCCCTTCCCACTCCTTTCAA
GACCTAGAAGGTCCATTAGCTGCAAAGATTCCTCTCTGCAGCGAGTCAGTGAGCGAGGAAGCTCGAGGCA
GTGAAAAAAATGCTTTATTTGTGAAATTTGTGATGCTATTGCTTTATTTGTAACCATTATAAGCTGCAAT
AAACAAGTTAACAACAACAATTGCATTCATTTTATGTTTCAGGTTCAGGGGGAGGTGTGGGAGGTTTTTT
AAAGCAAGTAAAACCTCTACAAATGTGGTATGGCTGATTATGATCCTCTAGAGATATCGTCGACAAGCTT
ATCGATGCGGCCGCGCTAGCACGCGTCAGCTGACTAGAGGATCCCCGGGTACCGAGCTCGAATTCTTACT
TGTACAGCTCGTCCATGCCGTACAGGAACAGGTGGTGGCGGCCCTCGGAGCGCTCGTACTGTTCCACGAT
GGTGTAGTCCTCGTTGTGGGAGGTGATGTCCAGCTTGGTGTCCACGTAGTAGTAGCCGGGCAGTTGCACG
GGCTTCTTGGCCATGTAGATGGTCTTGAACTCCACCAGGTAGTGGCCGCCGTCCTTCAGCTTCAGGGCCT
GGTGGATCTCGCCCTTCAGCACGCCGTCGCGGGGGTACAGGCGCTCGGTGGAGGCCTCCCAGCCCATGGT
CTTCTTCTGCATTACGGGGCCGTCGGGGGGGAAGTTGGTGCCGCGCATCTTCACCTTGTAGATCAGCGTG
CCGTCCTGCAGGGAGGAGTCCTGGGTCACGGTCACCAGACCGCCGTCCTCGAAGTTCATCACGCGCTCCC
ACTTGAAGCCCTCGGGGAAGGACAGCTTCTTGTAATCGGGGATGTCGGCGGGGTGCTTCACGTACGCCTT
GGAGCCGTACATGAACTGGGGGGACAGGATGTCCCAGGCGAAGGGCAGGGGGCCGCCCTTGGTCACCTTC
AGCTTGGCGGTCTGGGTGCCCTCGTAGGGGCGGCCCTCGCCCTCGCCCTCGATCTCGAACTCGTGGCCGT
TCATGGAGCCCTCCATGCGCACCTTGAAGCGCATGAACTCTTTGATGACCTCCTCGCCCTTGCTCACGGT
GGAACCCAGTCCGCCACCGGAAGTTTTATCGTCGTCATCCTTGTAGTCCATGGTGCGGGCCCCGGTGTCG
ACTTTACGAGGGTAGGAAGTGGTACGGAAAGTTGGTATAAGACAAAAGTGTTGTGGAATTGCTCCAGGCG
ATCTGACGGTTCACTAAACGAGCTCTGCTTTTATAGGCGCCCACCGTACACGCCTAAAGCTTATACGTTC
TCTATCACTGATAGGGAGTAAACTGGATATACGTTCTCTATCACTGATAGGGAGTAAACTGTAGATACGT
TCTCTATCACTGATAGGGAGTAAACTGGTCATACGTTCTCTATCACTGATAGGGAGTAAACTCCTTATAC
GTTCTCTATCACTGATAGGGAGTAAAGTCTGCATACGTTCTCTATCACTGATAGGGAGTAAACTCTTCAT
ACGTTCTCTATCACTGATAGGGAGTAAACTCGAGGAATTCTTGAAGACGAAAGGGCCTCGTGAGGGCCCA
ATTCGCCCTATAGGCCGGCGCCAAAGTGGATCTCTGCTGTCCCTGTAATAAACCCGAAAATTTTGAATTT
TTGTAATTTGTTTTTGTAATTCTTTAGTTTGTATGTCTGTTGCTATTATGTCTACTATTCTTTCCCCTGC
ACTGTACCCCCCAATCCCCCCTTTTCTTTTAAAATTGTGGATGAATACTGCCATTTGTCTCAAGATCTAG
TTACGCCAAGCGGATCCAAAAAAAGCACCGACTCGGTGCCACTTGGCCCTGCAGACATGGGTGATCCTCA
TGTTGGCCAAGTTGATAACGGACTAGCCTTATTTTAACTTGCTAGGCCCTGCAGACATGGGTGATCCTCA
TGTTGGCCTAGCTCTAAAACTATCAGTGATAGAGAACGTACGGTGTTTCGTCCTTTCCACAAGATATATA
AAGCCAAGAAATCGAAATACTTTCAAGTTACGGTAAGCATATGATAGTCCATTTTAAAACATAATTTTAA
AACTGCAAACTACCCAAGAAATTATTACTTTCTACGTCACGTATTTTGTACTAATATCTTTGTGTTTACA
GTCAAATTAATTCTAATTATCTCTCTAACAGCCTTGTATCGTATATGCAAATATGAAGGAATCATGGGAA
ATAGGCCCTCTCTGGGTCCCCTCGGGGTTGGGAGGTGGGTCTGAAACAAGGGCGAATTCTGCAGATATCC
ATCACACTGGCGGCCGCTCGAGCATGCATCTAGAGGGCCCAATTCGCCCTATAGTGAGTCGTATTACAAT
TCACTGGCCGTCGTTTTACAACGTCGTGACTGGGAAAACCCTGGCGTTACCCAACTTAATCGCCTTGCAG
CACATCCCCCTTTCGCCAGCTGGCGTAATAGCGAAGAGGCCCGCACCGATCGCCCTTCCCAACAGTTGCG
CAGCCTATACGTACGGCAGTTTAAGGTTTACACCTATAAAAGAGAGAGCCGTTATCGTCTGTTTGTGGAT
GTACAGAGTGATATTATTGACACGCCGGGGCGACGGATGGTGATCCCCCTGGCCAGTGCACGTCTGCTGT
CAGATAAAGTCTCCCGTGAACTTTACCCGGTGGTGCATATCGGGGATGAAAGCTGGCGCATGATGACCAC
CGATATGGCCAGTGTGCCGGTCTCCGTTATCGGGGAAGAAGTGGCTGATCTCAGCCACCGCGAAAATGAC
ATCAAAAACGCCATTAACCTGATGTTCTGGGGAATATAAATGTCAGGCATGAGATTATCAAAAAGGATCT
TCACCTAGATCCTTTTCACGTAGAAAGCCAGTCCGCAGAAACGGTGCTGACCCCGGATGAATGTCAGCTA
CTGGGCTATCTGGACAAGGGAAAACGCAAGCGCAAAGAGAAAGCAGGTAGCTTGCAGTGGGCTTACATGG
CGATAGCTAGACTGGGCGGTTTTATGGACAGCAAGCGAACCGGAATTGCCAGCTGGGGCGCCCTCTGGTA
AGGTTGGGAAGCCCTGCAAAGTAAACTGGATGGCTTTCTTGCCGCCAAGGATCTGATGGCGCAGGGGATC
AAGCTCTGATCAAGAGACAGGATGAGGATCGTTTCGCATGATTGAACAAGATGGATTGCACGCAGGTTCT
CCGGCCGCTTGGGTGGAGAGGCTATTCGGCTATGACTGGGCACAACAGACAATCGGCTGCTCTGATGCCG
CCGTGTTCCGGCTGTCAGCGCAGGGGCGCCCGGTTCTTTTTGTCAAGACCGACCTGTCCGGTGCCCTGAA
TGAACTGCAAGACGAGGCAGCGCGGCTATCGTGGCTGGCCACGACGGGCGTTCCTTGCGCAGCTGTGCTC
GACGTTGTCACTGAAGCGGGAAGGGACTGGCTGCTATTGGGCGAAGTGCCGGGGCAGGATCTCCTGTCAT
CTCACCTTGCTCCTGCCGAGAAAGTATCCATCATGGCTGATGCAATGCGGCGGCTGCATACGCTTGATCC
GGCTACCTGCCCATTCGACCACCAAGCGAAACATCGCATCGAGCGAGCACGTACTCGGATGGAAGCCGGT
CTTGTCGATCAGGATGATCTGGACGAAGAGCATCAGGGGCTCGCGCCAGCCGAACTGTTCGCCAGGCTCA
AGGCGAGCATGCCCGACGGCGAGGATCTCGTCGTGACCCATGGCGATGCCTGCTTGCCGAATATCATGGT
GGAAAATGGCCGCTTTTCTGGATTCATCGACTGTGGCCGGCTGGGTGTGGCGGACCGCTATCAGGACATA
GCGTTGGCTACCCGTGATATTGCTGAAGAGCTTGGCGGCGAATGGGCTGACCGCTTCCTCGTGCTTTACG
GTATCGCCGCTCCCGATTCGCAGCGCATCGCCTTCTATCGCCTTCTTGACGAGTTCTTCTGAATTATTAA
CGCTTACAATTTCCTGATGCGGTATTTTCTCCTTACGCATCTGTGCGGTATTTCACACCGCATCAGGTGG
CACTTTTCGGGGAAATGTGCGCGGAACCCCTATTTGTTTATTTTTCTAAATACATTCAAATATGTATCCG
CTCATGAGACAATAACCCTGATAAATGCTTCAATAATAGCACGTGAGGAGGGCCACCATGGCCAAGTTGA
CCAGTGCCGTTCCGGTGCTCACCGCGCGCGACGTCGCCGGAGCGGTCGAGTTCTGGACCGACCGGCTCGG
GTTCTCCCGGGACTTCGTGGAGGACGACTTCGCCGGTGTGGTCCGGGACGACGTGACCCTGTTCATCAGC
GCGGTCCAGGACCAGGTGGTGCCGGACAACACCCTGGCCTGGGTGTGGGTGCGCGGCCTGGACGAGCTGT
ACGCCGAGTGGTCGGAGGTCGTGTCCACGAACTTCCGGGACGCCTCCGGGCCGGCCATGACCGAGATCGG
CGAGCAGCCGTGGGGGCGGGAGTTCGCCCTGCGCGACCCGGCCGGCAACTGCGTGCACTTCGTGGCCGAG
GAGCAGGACTGACACGTGCTAAAACTTCATTTTTAATTTAAAAGGATCTAGGTGAAGATCCTTTTTGATA
ATCTCATGACCAAAATCCCTTAACGTGAGTTTTCGTTCCACTGAGCGTCAGACCCCGTAGAAAAGATCAA
AGGATCTTCTTGAGATCCTTTTTTTCTGCGCGTAATCTGCTGCTTGCAAACAAAAAAACCACCGCTACCA
GCGGTGGTTTGTTTGCCGGATCAAGAGCTACCAACTCTTTTTCCGAAGGTAACTGGCTTCAGCAGAGCGC
AGATACCAAATACTGTTCTTCTAGTGTAGCCGTAGTTAGGCCACCACTTCAAGAACTCTGTAGCACCGCC
TACATACCTCGCTCTGCTAATCCTGTTACCAGTGGCTGCTGCCAGTGGCGATAAGTCGTGTCTTACCGGG
TTGGACTCAAGACGATAGTTACCGGATAAGGCGCAGCGGTCGGGCTGAACGGGGGGTTCGTGCACACAGC
CCAGCTTGGAGCGAACGACCTACACCGAACTGAGATACCTACAGCGTGAGCTATGAGAAAGCGCCACGCT
TCCCGAAGGGAGAAAGGCGGACAGGTATCCGGTAAGCGGCAGGGTCGGAACAGGAGAGCGCACGAGGGAG
CTTCCAGGGGGAAACGCCTGGTATCTTTATAGTCCTGTCGGGTTTCGCCACCTCTGACTTGAGCGTCGAT
TTTTGTGATGCTCGTCAGGGGGGCGGAGCCTATGGAAAAACGCCAGCAACGCGGCCTTTTTACGGTTCCT
GGCCTTTTGCTGGCCTTTTGCTCACATGTTCTTTCCTGCGTTATCCCCTGATTCTGTGGATAACCGTATT
ACCGCCTTTGAGTGAGCTGATACCGCTCGCCGCAGCCGAACGACCGAGCGCAGCGAGTCAGTGAGCGAGG
AAGCGGAAG
